>Addgene plasmid #221348 | pET28a-ChmN | addgene full sequence | sequence record 438173 | Addgene NGS Result
GAGCACCACCACCACCACCACTGAGATCCGGCTGCTAACAAAGCCCGAAAGGAAGCTGAGTTGGCTGCTG
CCACCGCTGAGCAATAACTAGCATAACCCCTTGGGGCCTCTAAACGGGTCTTGAGGGGTTTTTTGCTGAA
AGGAGGAACTATATCCGGATTGGCGAATGGG
[124 nt withheld, positions 172-295]
C
[91 nt withheld, positions 297-387]
A
[49 nt withheld, positions 389-437]
CCTTTGACGTTGGAGTCCACGTTCTTT
[37 nt withheld, positions 465-501]
ACCCTATCTCGGTCTATTCTTTTGATTTATAAGGGATTTTGCCGATTTCGGCCTATTGGTTAAAAAATGA
GCTGATTTAACAAAAATTTAACGCGAATTTTAACAAAATATTAACGCTTACAATTTAGGTGGCACTTTTC
GGGGAAATGTGCGCGGAACCCCTATTTGTTTATTTTTCTAAATACATTCAAATATGTATCCGCTCATGAA
TTAATTCTTAGAAAAACTCATCGAGCATCAAATGAAACTGCAATTTATTCATATCAGGATTATCAATACC
ATATTTTTGAAAAAGCCGTTTCTGTAATGAAGGAGAAAACTCACCGAGGCAGTTCCATAGGATGGCAAGA
TCCTGGTATCGGTCTGCGATTCCGACTCGTCCAACATCAATACAACCTATTAATTTCCCCTCGTCAAAAA
TAAGGTTATCAAGTGAGAAATCACCATGAGTGACGACTGAATCCGGTGAGAATGGCAAAAGTTTATGCAT
TTCTTTCCAGACTTGTTCAACAGGCCAGCCATTACGCTCGTCATCAAAATCACTCGCATCAACCAAACCG
TTATTCATTCGTGATTGCGCCTGAGCGAGACGAAATACGCGATCGCTGTTAAAAGGACAATTACAAACAG
GAATCGAATGCAACCGGCGCAGGAACACTGCCAGCGCATCAACAATATTTTCACCTGAATCAGGATATTC
TTCTAATACCTGGAATGCTGTTTTCCCGGGGATCGCAGTGGTGAGTAACCATGCATCATCAGGAGTACGG
ATAAAATGCTTGATGGTCGGAAGAGGCATAAATTCCGTCAGCCAGTTTAGTCTGACCATCTCATCTGTAA
CATCATTGGCAACGCTACCTTTGCCATGTTTCAGAAACAACTCTGGCGCATCGGGCTTCCCATACAATCG
ATAGATTGTCGCACCTGATTGCCCGACATTATCGCGAGCCCATTTATACCCATATAAATCAGCATCCATG
TTGGAATTTAATCGCGGCCTAGAGCAAGACGTTTCCCGTTGAATATGGCTCATAACACCCCTTGTATTAC
TGTTTATGTAAGCAGACAGTTTTATTGTTCATGACCAAAATCCCTTAACGTGAGTTTTCGTTCCACTGAG
CGTCAGACCCCGTAGAAAAGATCAAAGGATCTTCTTGAGATCCTTTTTTTCTGCGCGTAATCTGCTGCTT
GCAAACAAAAAAACCACCGCTACCAGCGGTGGTTTGTTTGCCGGATCAAGAGCTACCAACTCTTTTTCCG
AAGGTAACTGGCTTCAGCAGAGCGCAGATACCAAATACTGTCCTTCTAGTGTAGCCGTAGTTAGGCCACC
ACTTCAAGAACTCTGTAGCACCGCCTACATACCTCGCTCTGCTAATCCTGTTACCAGTGGCTGCTGCCAG
TGGCGATAAGTCGTGTCTTACCGGGTTGGACTCAAGACGATAGTTACCGGATAAGGCGCAGCGGTCGGGC
TGAACGGGGGGTTCGTGCACACAGCCCAGCTTGGAGCGAACGACCTACACCGAACTGAGATACCTACAGC
GTGAGCTATGAGAAAGCGCCACGCTTCCCGAAGGGAGAAAGGCGGACAGGTATCCGGTAAGCGGCAGGGT
CGGAACAGGAGAGCGCACGAGGGAGCTTCCAGGGGGAAACGCCTGGTATCTTTATAGTCCTGTCGGGTTT
CGCCACCTCTGACTTGAGCGTCGATTTTTGTGATGCTCGTCAGGGGGGCGGAGCCTATGGAAAAACGCCA
GCAACGCGGCCTTTTTACGGTTCCTGGCCTTTTGCTGGCCTTTTGCTCACATGTTCTTTCCTGCGTTATC
CCCTGATTCTGTGGATAACCGTATTACCGCCTTTGAGTGAGCTGATACCGCTCGCCGCAGCCGAACGACC
GAGCGCAGCGAGTCAGTGAGCGAGGAAGCGGAAGAGCGCCTGATGCGGTATTTTCTCCTTACGCATCTGT
GCGGTATTTCACACCGCAATGGTGCACTCTCAGTACAATCTGCTCTGATGCCGCATAGTTAAGCCAGTAT
ACACTCCGCTATCGCTACGTGACTGGGTCATGGCTGCGCCCCGACACCCGCCAACACCCGCTGACGCGCC
CTGACGGGCTTGTCTGCTCCCGGCATCCGCTTACAGACAAGCTGTGACCGTCTCCGGGAGCTGCATGTGT
CAGAGGTTTTCACCGTCATCACCGAAACGCGCGAGGCAGCTGCGGTAAAGCTCATCAGCGTGGTCGTGAA
GCGATTCACAGATGTCTGCCTGTTCATCCGCGTCCAGCTCGTTGAGTTTCTCCAGAAGCGTTAATGTCTG
GCTTCTGATAAAGCGGGCCATGTTAAGGGCGGTTTTTTCCTGTTTGGTCACTGATGCCTCCGTGTAAGGG
GGATTTCTGTTCATGGGGGTAATGATACCGATGAAACGAGAGAGGATGCTCACGATACGGGTTACTGATG
ATGAACATGCCCGGTTACTGGAACGTTGTGAGGGTAAACAACTGGCGGTATGGATGCGGCGGGACCAGAG
AAAAATCACTCAGGGTCAATGCCAGCGCTTCGTTAATACAGATGTAGGTGTTCCACAGGGTAGCCAGCAG
CATCCTGCGATGCAGATCCGGAACATAATGGTGCAGGGCGCTGACTTCCGCGTTTCCAGACTTTACGAAA
CACGGAAACCGAAGACCATTCATGTTGTTGCTCAGGTCGCAGACGTTTTGCAGCAGCAGTCGCTTCACGT
TCGCTCGCGTATCGGTGATTCATTCTGCTAACCAGTAAGGCAACCCCGCCAGCCTAGCCGGGTCCTCAAC
GACAGGAGCACGATCATGCGCACCCGTGGGGCCGCCATGCCGGCGATAATGGCCTGCTTCTCGCCGAAAC
GTTTGGTGGCGGGACCAGTGACGAAGGCTTGAGCGAGGGCGTGCAAGATTCCGAATACCGCAAGCGACAG
GCCGATCATCGTCGCGCTCCAGCGAAAGCGGTCCTCGCCGAAAATGACCCAGAGCGCTGCCGGCACCTGT
CCTACGAGTTGCATGATAAAGAAGACAGTCATAAGTGCGGCGACGATAGTCATGCCCCGCGCCCACCGGA
AGGAGCTGACTGGGTTGAAGGCTCTCAAGGGCATCGGTCGAGATCCCGGTGCCTAATGAGTGAGCTAACT
TACATTAATTGCGTTGCGCTCACTGCCCGCTTTCCAGTCGGGAAACCTGTCGTGCCAGCTGCATTAATGA
ATCGGCCAACGCGCGGGGAGAGGCGGTTTGCGTATTGGGCGCCAGGGTGGTTTTTCTTTTCACCAGTGAG
ACGGGCAACAGCTGATTGCCCTTCACCGCCTGGCCCTGAGAGAGTTGCAGCAAGCGGTCCACGCTGGTTT
GCCCCAGCAGGCGAAAATCCTGTTTGATGGTGGTTAACGGCGGGATATAACATGAGCTGTCTTCGGTATC
GTCGTATCCCACTACCGAGATATCCGCACCAACGCGCAGCCCGGACTCGGTAATGGCGCGCATTGCGCCC
AGCGCCATCTGATCGTTGGCAACCAGCATCGCAGTGGGAACGATGCCCTCATTCAGCATTTGCATGGTTT
GTTGAAAACCGGACATGGCACTCCAGTCGCCTTCCCGTTCCGCTATCGGCTGAATTTGATTGCGAGTGAG
ATATTTATGCCAGCCAGCCAGACGCAGACGCGCCGAGACAGAACTTAATGGGCCCGCTAACAGCGCGATT
TGCTGGTGACCCAATGCGACCAGATGCTCCACGCCCAGTCGCGTACCGTCTTCATGGGAGAAAATAATAC
TGTTGATGGGTGTCTGGTCAGAGACATCAAGAAATAACGCCGGAACATTAGTGCAGGCAGCTTCCACAGC
AATGGCATCCTGGTCATCCAGCGGATAGTTAATGATCAGCCCACTGACGCGTTGCGCGAGAAGATTGTGC
ACCGCCGCTTTACAGGCTTCGACGCCGCTTCGTTCTACCATCGACACCACCACGCTGGCACCCAGTTGAT
CGGCGCGAGATTTAATCGCCGCGACAATTTGCGACGGCGCGTGCAGGGCCAGACTGGAGGTGGCAACGCC
AATCAGCAACGACTGTTTGCCCGCCAGTTGTTGTGCCACGCGGTTGGGAATGTAATTCAGCTCCGCCATC
GCCGCTTCCACTTTTTCCCGCGTTTTCGCAGAAACGTGGCTGGCCTGGTTCACCACGCGGGAAACGGTCT
GATAAGAGACACCGGCATACTCTGCGACATCGTATAACGTTACTGGTTTCACATTCACCACCCTGAATTG
ACTCTCTTCCGGGCGCTATCATGCCATACCGCGAAAGGTTTTGCGCCATTCGATGGTGTCCGGGATCTCG
ACGCTCTCCCTTATGCGACTCCTGCATTAGGAAGCAGCCCAGTAGTAGGTTGAGGCCGTTGAGCACCGCC
GCCGCAAGGAATGGTGCATGCAAGGAGATGGCGCCCAACAGTCCCCCGGCCACGGGGCCTGCCACCATAC
CCACGCCGAAACAAGCGCTCATGAGCCCGAAGTGGCGAGCCCGATCTTCCCCATCGGTGATGTCGGCGAT
ATAGGCGCCAGCAACCGCACCTGTGGCGCCGGTGATGCCGGCCACGATGCGTCCGGCGTAGAGGATCGAG
ATCTCGATCCCGCGAAATTAATACGACTCACTATAGGGGAATTGTGAGCGGATAACAATTCCCCTCTAGA
AATAATTTTGTTTAACTTTAAGAAGGAGATATACCATGCGTATGTTGTCGGCGAACACCCTGCCGTCCCC
CGGGAGTCTCACCTCCCAGGTGATAGGTGAAATTCCCGCATGGGGAATGTCCAGCGCGACGGAACTGATG
GGGAAACTGACCTCCTCCACCGCGCCGTTCCCCTGCACCTTCGCGGTCTCCGCGGCGAAGAAGGCCTCGC
TGCGGTTCGGCTTCATCGATGACCTCGACGACCAGGAGACCTGGGCGGCGTTACCCGGGATCATCACGTC
CTACCTGGAGACCTACCAGCAGATCGCCCGGGAGACCTCCCTCATCGTGCTCTTCCGCCCCGAGCGGGAG
ACCGGCGACGTCGCGCACTACCACCGGAAGTTCTGGGACGTCCTGCAGTACCTGCACCGGCACGACCCCG
AGTCGTGGCCGGACGGCATCCCCGAGGACCCCGAGGACGGCCGCTGGGAGTTCAGCTTCGCCGGCACCCC
CATCTTCGTCGTCTGCAACACCCCCGCGCACAAGCGCCGGGCGAGCCGGTCGAACCCCGAATTCATGATC
ACCTTCCAGCCGCGCTGGGTGTTCGAGGAGCTGGACTCCACCTCGGCGCGGGGCATCGCGGCCCGGCGTG
TCATCCGCAAGCGGCTGCGCGCCTTCGACAGCGAACAGCCCTCGCCGGAGCTGGGGAGCTACGGAGATCC
GGAGAACCGGGAATGGCGTCAGTACTTCCTCCCCGACGACAACGCGGAGAAGCCCGGTCGCTGCCCCTTC
CGCCACGGCGCGCACGGCGCCACCCCCGCGGCACAGGGTGAGGGCACCGGTGACAAGCTTGCGGCCGCAC
TC
Features (pLannotate 1.2.2; 18 found; start..end, strand, type, name):
      4..21      +  CDS            9xHis (fragment): 9xHis affinity tag
     31..80      +  CDS            SET1 (fragment): solubility-enhancement tag derived from T7 phage gene 10B
     88..135     +  terminator     T7 terminator: transcription terminator for bacteriophage T7 RNA polymerase
    172..600     +  rep_origin     f1 ori (sequence partly withheld): f1 bacteriophage origin of replication; arrow indicates direction of (+) strand synthesis
    653..710     +  promoter       AmpR promoter (fragment): bla
    719..1534    -  CDS            KanR: aminoglycoside phosphotransferase; aph(3')-Ia; confers resistance to kanamycin in bacteria or G418 (Geneticin®) in eukaryotes
   1656..2244    +  rep_origin     ori: high-copy-number ColE1/pMB1/pBR322/pUC origin of replication
   2430..2569    -  misc_feature   bom: basis of mobility region from pBR322
   2671..2862    -  CDS            rop: Rop protein, which maintains plasmids at low copy number; rop
   2879..3259    +  CDS            YPB1_ECOLX: Protein predicted: Swiss-Prot protein existence level 4. From Escherichia coli.
   3331..3622    -  CDS            TcR (fragment): tetracycline efflux protein; tet; confers resistance to tetracycline
   3637..3658    -  protein_bind   CAP binding site: CAP binding activates transcription in the presence of cAMP. E. coli catabolite activator protein
   3671..4753    -  CDS            lacI: lac repressor; lacI; The lac repressor binds to the lac operator to inhibit transcription in E. coli. This inhibition can be relieved by adding lactose or isopropyl-β-D-thiogalactopyranoside (IPTG).
   4754..4831    -  promoter       lacI promoter: lacI
   4839..5118    -  CDS            TcR (fragment): tetracycline efflux protein; tet; confers resistance to tetracycline
   5140..5158    +  promoter       T7 promoter: promoter for bacteriophage T7 RNA polymerase
   5159..5183    +  protein_bind   lac operator: The lac repressor binds to the lac operator to inhibit transcription in E. coli. This inhibition can be relieved by adding lactose or isopropyl-β-D-thiogalactopyranoside (IPTG). lac repressor encoded by lacI
   5198..5220    +  RBS            RBS: efficient ribosome binding site from bacteriophage T7 gene 10 (Olins and Rangwala, 1989)
