[The description below was written by a language model from this plasmid's Addgene catalogue record and pLannotate feature annotations shown in this document.]
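Description:
pET28a-ChmN is a bacterial expression plasmid built on the pET28a backbone to produce ChmN, a protein encoded by the chmN gene of Streptomyces anulatus ATCC 11523, in E. coli. The insert was introduced by Gibson cloning and is fused to a backbone-derived C-terminal His6 tag. The associated work concerns chalkophomycin biosynthesis and N-hydroxypyrrole-forming enzymes, but the record does not state ChmN's specific enzymatic role.

The annotated 6,033-nt circular sequence shows the standard pET expression architecture: a T7 promoter immediately followed by a lac operator and the strong phage T7 gene 10 ribosome binding site. The chmN coding region itself is not annotated, but it evidently occupies the unlabelled stretch between the RBS and the end of the numbered sequence. It runs across the origin of numbering into a short histidine tag (called as a 9xHis fragment, consistent with the His6 tag), followed by the T7 terminator. A plasmid-borne lacI gene with its own promoter supplies lac repressor, so transcription stays low until IPTG or lactose is added. Transcription also requires a host that provides T7 RNA polymerase.

Selection is by kanamycin through the aph(3')-Ia KanR gene, and replication uses a ColE1/pBR322-type origin accompanied by bom and rop. The catalogue lists the plasmid as high copy, although rop normally restrains copy number. An f1 origin is also present. The short SET1, TcR, AmpR promoter and YPB1 hits appear to be fragmentary matches to backbone sequence rather than functional elements. The His tag should allow metal-affinity purification of recombinant ChmN.
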