Addgene plasmid #221348: pET28a-ChmN
Purpose: Express ChmN in E. coli
Depositing lab: Emily Balskus. Depositing organization: Harvard University. Publication: Elucidation of Chalkophomycin Biosynthesis Reveals N-Hydroxypyrrole-Forming Enzymes. Crooke AM, Chand AK, Cui Z, Balskus EP. J Am Chem Soc. 2024 Jun 12;146(23):16268-16280. doi: 10.1021/jacs.4c04712. Epub 2024 May 29. PubMed 38810110.
Backbone
  Vector backbone: pET28a
  Vector type: Bacterial Expression
Growth in bacteria
  Bacterial resistance: Kanamycin, 50 μg/mL
  Growth temperature: 37°C
  Growth strain: DH5alpha
  Copy number: High Copy
Gene/Insert
  Gene/Insert name: chmN
  Species: Streptomyces anulatus ATCC 11523
  Tag / fusion protein: His6 (C terminal on backbone)
  Cloning method: Gibson Cloning
  Sequencing primers: 5′ T7
Terms and licenses: Academic/Nonprofit Terms; Industry Terms: Not Available to Industry
Depositor comments: Please visit https://www.biorxiv.org/content/10.1101/2024.01.24.577118v2 for bioRxiv preprint.
How to cite: pET28a-ChmN was a gift from Emily Balskus (Addgene plasmid # 221348 ; http://n2t.net/addgene:221348 ; RRID:Addgene_221348)
